Addgene plasmid #171789: pLenti TMEM30A
Purpose: transfer plasmid for lentiviral vector production expressing TMEM30A
Depositing lab: Veerle Baekelandt. Depositing organization: Katholieke Universiteit Leuven. Publication: Mutated ATP10B increases Parkinson's disease risk by compromising lysosomal glucosylceramide export. Martin S, Smolders S, Van den Haute C, Heeman B, van Veen S, Crosiers D, Beletchi I, Verstraeten A, Gossye H, Gelders G, Pals P, Hamouda NN, Engelborghs S, Martin JJ, Eggermont J, De Deyn PP, Cras P, Baekelandt V, Vangheluwe P, Van Broeckhoven C. Acta Neuropathol. 2020 Jun;139(6):1001-1024. doi: 10.1007/s00401-020-02145-7. Epub 2020 Mar 14. PubMed 32172343.
Backbone
  Vector backbone: lentiviral transferplasmid
  Backbone manufacturer: Didier Trono
  Backbone size w/o insert (bp): 11849
  Total vector size (bp): 13007
  Vector type: Lentiviral
  Selectable markers: Hygromycin
Growth in bacteria
  Bacterial resistance: Ampicillin, 100 μg/mL
  Growth temperature: 37°C
  Growth strain: NEB Stable
  Copy number: Unknown
Gene/Insert
  Gene/Insert name: TMEM30A
  Species: H. sapiens (human)
  GenBank ID: NM_018247
  Entrez Gene: TMEM30A (a.k.a. C6orf67, CDC50A)
  Promoter: CMV
  Tag / fusion protein: 6X His + Flag (N terminal on insert)
  Cloning method: Restriction Enzyme; 5′ cloning site BamHI (not destroyed); 3′ cloning site XhoI (not destroyed)
  Sequencing primers: 5′ CGCAAATGGGCGGTAGGCGTG; 3′ CAGACCTTGCATTCCTTTGG
Terms and licenses: Academic/Nonprofit Terms; Industry Terms: Not Available to Industry
How to cite: pLenti TMEM30A was a gift from Veerle Baekelandt (Addgene plasmid # 171789 ; http://n2t.net/addgene:171789 ; RRID:Addgene_171789)
