[The description below was written by a language model from this plasmid's Addgene catalogue record and pLannotate feature annotations shown in this document.]
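Description:
pLenti TMEM30A is an HIV-1-based lentiviral transfer plasmid of about 13 kb, used to produce lentiviral vector particles that deliver and stably express human TMEM30A (also known as CDC50A) in mammalian cells. It is propagated in E. coli through a high-copy ColE1/pUC-type origin and selected with ampicillin via the bla gene. The bacterial backbone also carries remnants of earlier vector generations: pBR322-derived fragments (tetracycline resistance, bom, rop) and an SV40 promoter–gpt–SV40 small t intron/poly(A) cassette. These lie outside the viral region and are annotated only as fragments.

The vector genome is bounded by two HIV-1 LTR elements, both annotated as truncated, and contains the Ψ packaging signal with an adjoining gag fragment, the Rev response element for Rev-dependent nuclear export of the genomic RNA, and the cPPT/CTS, which improves transduction. Within this framework, the CMV immediate-early enhancer and promoter drive a bicistronic transcript. The first cistron encodes TMEM30A with an N-terminal 6xHis plus FLAG tag for detection or purification. It is followed by an EMCV IRES that allows translation of the hygromycin resistance gene from the same mRNA, so transduced cells can be selected with hygromycin. A WPRE downstream of the cassette enhances transcript stability and expression.

TMEM30A is the accessory beta subunit of P4-ATPase lipid flippase complexes. The associated publication concerns ATP10B and lysosomal glucosylceramide export in Parkinson's disease, which suggests the construct supplies this subunit alongside a flippase, although the record states its purpose only as TMEM30A expression. The helper plasmids needed for packaging are not part of this record.
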