Features (pLannotate 1.2.2; 34 found; start..end, strand, type, name):
    575..673     -  CDS            TBC1D5 (fragment): TBCD5_HUMAN - Also known as KIAA0210. Experimental evidence at protein level: Swiss-Prot protein existence level 1. May act as a GTPase-activating protein (GAP) for Rab family protein(s). May act as a GAP for RAB7A. Can displace RAB7A and retromer CSC subcomplex from the endosomal membrane to the cytosol; at least retromer displacement seems to require its catalytic activity (PubMed:19531583, PubMed:20923837). Required for retrograde transport of cargo proteins from endosomes to the trans-Golgi network (TGN); the function seems to require its catalytic activity. Involved in regulation of autop
   1079..1358    +  CDS            TcR (fragment): tetracycline efflux protein; tet; confers resistance to tetracycline
   1359..1407    -  misc_feature   bom (fragment): basis of mobility region from pBR322
   1509..1544    -  CDS            rop (fragment): Rop protein, which maintains plasmids at low copy number; rop
   1639..1743    +  promoter       AmpR promoter: bla
   1744..2604    +  CDS            AmpR: β-lactamase; bla; confers resistance to ampicillin, carbenicillin, and related antibiotics
   2775..3363    +  rep_origin     ori: high-copy-number ColE1/pMB1/pBR322/pUC origin of replication
   3546..3602    +  CDS            lacI (fragment): lac repressor; lacI; The lac repressor binds to the lac operator to inhibit transcription in E. coli. This inhibition can be relieved by adding lactose or isopropyl-β-D-thiogalactopyranoside (IPTG).
   3609..3938    +  promoter       SV40 promoter: SV40 enhancer and early promoter
   4138..4257    +  CDS            gpt (fragment): XGPT_ECOLI - Also known as gpp, gxu. Experimental evidence at protein level: Swiss-Prot protein existence level 1. Purine salvage pathway enzyme that catalyzes the transfer of the ribosyl-5-phosphate group from 5-phospho-alpha-D-ribose 1- diphosphate (PRPP) to the N9 position of the 6-oxopurines guanine and xanthine to form the corresponding ribonucleotides GMP (guanosine 5'- monophosphate) and XMP (xanthosine 5'-monophosphate), with the release of PPi. To a lesser extent, also acts on hypoxanthine (PubMed:9100006, PubMed:3886014). Does not ribophosphorylate adenine (PubMed:3886014). From Esch
   4257..4592    +  CDS            gpt (fragment): XGPT_ECOLI - Also known as gpp, gxu. Experimental evidence at protein level: Swiss-Prot protein existence level 1. Purine salvage pathway enzyme that catalyzes the transfer of the ribosyl-5-phosphate group from 5-phospho-alpha-D-ribose 1- diphosphate (PRPP) to the N9 position of the 6-oxopurines guanine and xanthine to form the corresponding ribonucleotides GMP (guanosine 5'- monophosphate) and XMP (xanthosine 5'-monophosphate), with the release of PPi. To a lesser extent, also acts on hypoxanthine (PubMed:9100006, PubMed:3886014). Does not ribophosphorylate adenine (PubMed:3886014). From Esch
   4687..4992    +  CDS            frsA (fragment): FRSA_ECOLI - Also known as yafA. Experimental evidence at protein level: Swiss-Prot protein existence level 1. Catalyzes the hydrolysis of esters (PubMed:15808744). Displays esterase activity toward pNP-butyrate (PubMed:15808744). May stimulate mixed-acid fermentation by acting as a fermentation/respiration switch that down-regulates respiration and up- regulates fermentation rates (PubMed:15169777). From Escherichia coli (strain K12).
   4996..5070    +  CDS            small t antigen (fragment): SV40 (simian virus 40) small t antigen
   5072..5137    +  intron         small t intron: SV40 (simian virus 40) small t antigen intron
   5267..5287    +  CDS            SV40 NLS: nuclear localization signal of SV40 (simian virus 40) large T antigen
   5606..5689    +  CDS            large T antigen (fragment): large T antigen from SV40 (simian virus 40)
   5712..5846    +  polyA_signal   SV40 poly(A) signal: SV40 polyadenylation signal
   6013..6342    +  CDS            nef (fragment): NEF_HV1BR - Experimental evidence at protein level: Swiss-Prot protein existence level 1. Extracellular Nef protein targets CD4(+) T-lymphocytes for apoptosis by interacting with CXCR4 surface receptors (PubMed:14990729). From Human immunodeficiency virus type 1 group M subtype B (isolate BRU/LAI) (HIV-1).
   6390..6647    +  LTR            5' LTR (truncated): truncated 5' long terminal repeat (LTR) from HIV-1
   6694..6819    +  misc_feature   HIV-1 Ψ: packaging signal of human immunodeficiency virus type 1
   6803..7166    +  CDS            HIV-1 gag (fragment): gag protein from human immunodeficiency virus 1; gag
   7312..7545    +  misc_feature   RRE: The Rev response element (RRE) of HIV-1 allows for Rev-dependent mRNA export from the nucleus to the cytoplasm.
   7922..8022    +  CDS            Rev (fragment): human immunodeficiency virus 1 (HIV-1) Rev protein; rev; enhances nuclear export of unspliced and incompletely spliced viral mRNAs
   8067..8184    +  misc_feature   cPPT/CTS: central polypurine tract and central termination sequence of HIV-1
   8243..8546    +  enhancer       CMV enhancer: human cytomegalovirus immediate early enhancer
   8547..8750    +  promoter       CMV promoter: human cytomegalovirus (CMV) immediate early promoter
   8855..8872    +  CDS            6xHis: 6xHis affinity tag
   8876..8896    +  CDS            FLAG (fragment): FLAG® epitope tag, followed by an enterokinase cleavage site
   8912..9994    +  CDS            TMEM30A: CC50A_HUMAN - Also known as C6orf67, CDC50A. Experimental evidence at protein level: Swiss-Prot protein existence level 1. Accessory component of a P4-ATPase flippase complex which catalyzes the hydrolysis of ATP coupled to the transport of aminophospholipids from the outer to the inner leaflet of various membranes and ensures the maintenance of asymmetric distribution of phospholipids. Phospholipid translocation seems also to be implicated in vesicle formation and in uptake of lipid signaling molecules. The beta subunit may assist in binding of the phospholipid substrate. Required for the pro
  10040..10600   +  misc_feature   IRES: internal ribosome entry site (IRES) of the encephalomyocarditis virus (EMCV)
  10610..11635   +  CDS            HygR: aminoglycoside phosphotransferase from E. coli; aph(4)-Ia; confers resistance to hygromycin
  11682..12270   +  misc_feature   WPRE: woodchuck hepatitis virus posttranscriptional regulatory element
  12291..12395   +  CDS            nef (fragment): NEF_HV1LA - Experimental evidence at protein level: Swiss-Prot protein existence level 1. Extracellular Nef protein targets CD4(+) T-lymphocytes for apoptosis by interacting with CXCR4 surface receptors. From Human immunodeficiency virus type 1 group M subtype B (isolate Lai) (HIV-1).
  12440..12620   +  LTR            5' LTR (truncated): truncated 5' long terminal repeat (LTR) from HIV-1
>Addgene plasmid #171789 | pLenti TMEM30A | addgene full sequence | sequence record 337045 | Addgene NGS Result
TACAGCATCCGTTAGTTACGACTCTATGATCTTCTGACACAAATTCCATTTACTCCTCACCCTATGACTC
AGTCGAATATATCAAAGTTATGGACATTATGCTAAGTAACAAATTACCCTTTTATATAGTAAATACTGAG
TAGATTGAGAGAAGAAATTGTTTGCAAACCTGAATAGCTTCAAGAAGAAGAGAAGTGAGGATAAGAATAA
CAGTTGTCATTTAACAAGTTTTAACAAGTAACTTGGTTAGAAAGGGATTCAAATGCATAAAGCAAGGGAT
AAATTTTTCTGGCAACAAGACTATACAATATAACCTTAAATATGACTTCAAATAATTGTTGGAACTTGAT
AAAACTAATTAAATATTATTGAAGATTATCAATATTATAAATGTAATTTACTTTTAAAAAGGGAACATAG
AAATGTGTATCATTAGAGTAGAAAACAATCCTTATTATCACAATTTGTCAAAACAAGTTTGTTATTAACA
CAAGTAGAATACTGCATTCAATTAAGTTGACTGCAGATTTTGTGTTTTGTTAAAATTAGAAAGAGATAAC
AACAATTTGAATTATTGAAAGTAACATGTAAATAGTTCTACATACGTTCTTTTGACATCTTGTTCAATCA
TTGATCGAAGTTCTTTATCTTGGAAGAATTTGTTCCAAAGACTCTGAAATAAGGAAAACAATCTATTATA
TAGTCTCACACCTTTGTTTTACTTTTAGTGATTTCAATTTAATAATGTAAATGGTTAAAATTTATTCTTC
TCTGAGATCATTTCACATTGCAGATAGAAAACCTGAGACTGGGGTAATTTTTATTAAAATCTAATTTAAT
CTCAGAAACACATCTTTATTCTAACATCAATTTTTCCAGTTTGATATTATCATATAAAGTCAGCCTTCCT
CATCTGCAGGTTCCACAACAAAAATCCAACCAACTGTGGATCAAAAATATTGGGAAAAAATTAAAAATAG
CAATACAACAATAAAAAAATACAAATCAGAAAAACAGCACAGTATAACAACTTTATTTAGCATTTACAAT
CTATTAGGTATTATAAGTAATCTAGCCAGATCCTCTACGCCGGACGCATCGTGGCCGGCATCACCGGCGC
CACAGGTGCGGTTGCTGGCGCCTATATCGCCGACATCACCGATGGGGAAGATCGGGCTCGCCACTTCGGG
CTCATGAGCGCTTGTTTCGGCGTGGGTATGGTGGCAGGCCCCGTGGCCGGGGGACTGTTGGGCGCCATCT
CCTTGCATGCACCATTCCTTGCGGCGGCGGTGCTCAACGGCCTCAACCTACTACTGGGCTGCTTCCTAAT
GCAGGAGTCGCATAAGGGAGAGCGTCGAATGGTGCACTCTCAGTACAATCTGCTCTGATGCCGCATAGTT
AAGCCAGCCCCGACACCCGCCAACACCCGCTGACGCGCCCTGACGGGCTTGTCTGCTCCCGGCATCCGCT
TACAGACAAGCTGTGACCGTCTCCGGGAGCTGCATGTGTCAGAGGTTTTCACCGTCATCACCGAAACGCG
CGAGACGAAAGGGCCTCGTGATACGCCTATTTTTATAGGTTAATGTCATGATAATAATGGTTTCTTAGAC
GTCAGGTGGCACTTTTCGGGGAAATGTGCGCGGAACCCCTATTTGTTTATTTTTCTAAATACATTCAAAT
ATGTATCCGCTCATGAGACAATAACCCTGATAAATGCTTCAATAATATTGAAAAAGGAAGAGTATGAGTA
TTCAACATTTCCGTGTCGCCCTTATTCCCTTTTTTGCGGCATTTTGCCTTCCTGTTTTTGCTCACCCAGA
AACGCTGGTGAAAGTAAAAGATGCTGAAGATCAGTTGGGTGCACGAGTGGGTTACATCGAACTGGATCTC
AACAGCGGTAAGATCCTTGAGAGTTTTCGCCCCGAAGAACGTTTTCCAATGATGAGCACTTTTAAAGTTC
TGCTATGTGGCGCGGTATTATCCCGTATTGACGCCGGGCAAGAGCAACTCGGTCGCCGCATACACTATTC
TCAGAATGACTTGGTTGAGTACTCACCAGTCACAGAAAAGCATCTTACGGATGGCATGACAGTAAGAGAA
TTATGCAGTGCTGCCATAACCATGAGTGATAACACTGCGGCCAACTTACTTCTGACAACGATCGGAGGAC
CGAAGGAGCTAACCGCTTTTTTGCACAACATGGGGGATCATGTAACTCGCCTTGATCGTTGGGAACCGGA
GCTGAATGAAGCCATACCAAACGACGAGCGTGACACCACGATGCCTGTAGCAATGGCAACAACGTTGCGC
AAACTATTAACTGGCGAACTACTTACTCTAGCTTCCCGGCAACAATTAATAGACTGGATGGAGGCGGATA
AAGTTGCAGGACCACTTCTGCGCTCGGCCCTTCCGGCTGGCTGGTTTATTGCTGATAAATCTGGAGCCGG
TGAGCGTGGGTCTCGCGGTATCATTGCAGCACTGGGGCCAGATGGTAAGCCCTCCCGTATCGTAGTTATC
TACACGACGGGGAGTCAGGCAACTATGGATGAACGAAATAGACAGATCGCTGAGATAGGTGCCTCACTGA
TTAAGCATTGGTAACTGTCAGACCAAGTTTACTCATATATACTTTAGATTGATTTAAAACTTCATTTTTA
ATTTAAAAGGATCTAGGTGAAGATCCTTTTTGATAATCTCATGACCAAAATCCCTTAACGTGAGTTTTCG
TTCCACTGAGCGTCAGACCCCGTAGAAAAGATCAAAGGATCTTCTTGAGATCCTTTTTTTCTGCGCGTAA
TCTGCTGCTTGCAAACAAAAAAACCACCGCTACCAGCGGTGGTTTGTTTGCCGGATCAAGAGCTACCAAC
TCTTTTTCCGAAGGTAACTGGCTTCAGCAGAGCGCAGATACCAAATACTGTTCTTCTAGTGTAGCCGTAG
TTAGGCCACCACTTCAAGAACTCTGTAGCACCGCCTACATACCTCGCTCTGCTAATCCTGTTACCAGTGG
CTGCTGCCAGTGGCGATAAGTCGTGTCTTACCGGGTTGGACTCAAGACGATAGTTACCGGATAAGGCGCA
GCGGTCGGGCTGAACGGGGGGTTCGTGCACACAGCCCAGCTTGGAGCGAACGACCTACACCGAACTGAGA
TACCTACAGCGTGAGCTATGAGAAAGCGCCACGCTTCCCGAAGGGAGAAAGGCGGACAGGTATCCGGTAA
GCGGCAGGGTCGGAACAGGAGAGCGCACGAGGGAGCTTCCAGGGGGAAACGCCTGGTATCTTTATAGTCC
TGTCGGGTTTCGCCACCTCTGACTTGAGCGTCGATTTTTGTGATGCTCGTCAGGGGGGCGGAGCCTATGG
AAAAACGCCAGCAACGCGGCCTTTTTACGGTTCCTGGCCTTTTGCTGGCCTTTTGCTCACATGTTCTTTC
CTGCGTTATCCCCTGATTCTGTGGATAACCGTATTACCGCCTTTGAGTGAGCTGATACCGCTCGCCGCAG
CCGAACGACCGAGCGCAGCGAGTCAGTGAGCGAGGAAGCGGAAGAGCGCCCAATACGCAAACCGCCTCTC
CCCGCGCGTTGGCCGATTCATTAATGCAGCTGTGGAATGTGTGTCAGTTAGGGTGTGGAAAGTCCCCAGG
CTCCCCAGCAGGCAGAAGTATGCAAAGCATGCATCTCAATTAGTCAGCAACCAGGTGTGGAAAGTCCCCA
GGCTCCCCAGCAGGCAGAAGTATGCAAAGCATGCATCTCAATTAGTCAGCAACCATAGTCCCGCCCCTAA
CTCCGCCCATCCCGCCCCTAACTCCGCCCAGTTCCGCCCATTCTCCGCCCCATGGCTGACTAATTTTTTT
TATTTATGCAGAGGCCGAGGCCGCCTCGGCCTCTGAGCTATTCCAGAAGTAGTGAGGAGGCTTTTTTGGA
GGCCTAGGCTTTTGCAAAAAGCTTGGACACAAGACAGGCTTGCGAGATATGTTTGAGAATACCACTTTAT
CCCGCGTCAGGGAGAGGCAGTGCGTAAAAAGACGCGGACTCATGTGAAATACTGGTTTTTAGTGCGCCAG
ATCTCTATAATCTCGCGCAACCTATTTTCCCCTCGAACACTTTTTAAGCCGTAGATAAACAGGCTGGGAC
ACTTCACATGAGCGAAAAATACATCGTCACCTGGGACATGTTGCAGATCCATGCACGTAAACTCGCAAGC
CGACTGATGCCTTCTGAACAATGGAAAGGCATTATTGCCGTAAGCCGTGGCGGTCTGTACCGGGTGCGTT
ACTGGCGCGTGAACTGGGTATTCGTCATGTCGATACCGTTTGTATTTCCAGCTACGATCACGACAACCAG
CGCGAGCTTAAAGTGCTGAAACGCGCAGAAGGCGATGGCGAAGGCTTCATCGTTATTGATGACCTGGTGG
ATACCGGTGGTACTGCGGTTGCGATTCGTGAAATGTATCCAAAAGCGCACTTTGTCACCATCTTCGCAAA
ACCGGCTGGTCGTCCGCTGGTTGATGACTATGTTGTTGATATCCCGCAAGATACCTGGATTGAACAGCCG
TGGGATATGGGCGTCGTATTCGTCCCGCCAATCTCCGGTCGCTAATCTTTTCAACGCCTGGCACTGCCGG
GCGTTGTTCTTTTTAACTTCAGGCGGGTTACAATAGTTTCCAGTAAGTATTCTGGAGGCTGCATCCATGA
CACAGGCAAACCTGAGCGAAACCCTGTTCAAACCCCGCTTTAAACATCCTGAAACCTCGACGCTAGTCCG
CCGCTTTAATCACGGCGCACAACCGCCTGTGCAGTCGGCCCTTGATGGTAAAACCATCCCTCACTGGTAT
CGCATGATTAACCGTCTGATGTGGATCTGGCGCGGCATTGACCCACGCGAAATCCTCGACGTCCAGGCAC
GTATTGTGATGAGCGATGCCGAACGTACCGACGATGATTTATACGATACGGTGATTGGCTACCGTGGCGG
CAACTGGATTTATGAGTGGGCCCCGGATCTTTGTGAAGGAACCTTACTTCTGTGGTGTGACATAATTGGA
CAAACTACCTACAGAGATTTAAAGCTCTAAGGTAAATATAAAATTTTTAAGTGTATAATGTGTTAAACTA
CTGATTCTAATTGTTTGTGTATTTTAGATTCCAACCTATGGAACTGATGAATGGGAGCAGTGGTGGAATG
CCTTTAATGAGGAAAACCTGTTTTGCTCAGAAGAAATGCCATCTAGTGATGATGAGGCTACTGCTGACTC
TCAACATTCTACTCCTCCAAAAAAGAAGAGAAAGGTAGAAGACCCCAAGGACTTTCCTTCAGAATTGCTA
AGTTTTTTGAGTCATGCTGTGTTTAGTAATAGAACTCTTGCTTGCTTTGCTATTTACACCACAAAGGAAA
AAGCTGCACTGCTATACAAGAAAATTATGGAAAAATATTCTGTAACCTTTATAAGTAGGCATAACAGTTA
TAATCATAACATACTGTTTTTTCTTACTCCACACAGGCATAGAGTGTCTGCTATTAATAACTATGCTCAA
AAATTGTGTACCTTTAGCTTTTTAATTTGTAAAGGGGTTAATAAGGAATATTTGATGTATAGTGCCTTGA
CTAGAGATCATAATCAGCCATACCACATTTGTAGAGGTTTTACTTGCTTTAAAAAACCTCCCACACCTCC
CCCTGAACCTGAAACATAAAATGAATGCAATTGTTGTTGTTAACTTGTTTATTGCAGCTTATAATGGTTA
CAAATAAAGCAATAGCATCACAAATTTCACAAATAAAGCATTTTTTTCACTGCATTCTAGTTGTGGTTTG
TCCAAACTCATCAATGTATCTTATCATGTCTGGATCAACTGGATAACTCAAGCTAACCAAAATCATCCCA
AACTTCCCACCCCATACCCTATTACCACTGCCAATTACCTGTGGTTTCATTTACTCTAAACCTGTGATTC
CTCTGAATTATTTTCATTTTAAAGAAATTGTATTTGTTAAATATGTACTACAAACTTAGTAGTTGGAAGG
GCTAATTCACTCCCAAAGAAGACAAGATATCCTTGATCTGTGGATCTACCACACACAAGGCTACTTCCCT
GATTAGCAGAACTACACACCAGGGCCAGGGGTCAGATATCCACTGACCTTTGGATGGTGCTACAAGCTAG
TACCAGTTGAGCCAGATAAGGTAGAAGAGGCCAATAAAGGAGAGAACACCAGCTTGTTACACCCTGTGAG
CCTGCATGGGATGGATGACCCGGAGAGAGAAGTGTTAGAGTGGAGGTTTGACAGCCGCCTAGCATTTCAT
CACGTGGCCCGAGAGCTGCATCCGGAGTACTTCAAGAACTGCTGATATCGAGCTTGCTACAAGGGACTTT
CCGCTGGGGACTTTCCAGGGAGGCGTGGCCTGGGCGGGACTGGGGAGTGGCGAGCCCTCAGATCCTGCAT
ATAAGCAGCTGCTTTTTGCCTGTACTGGGTCTCTCTGGTTAGACCAGATCTGAGCCTGGGAGCTCTCTGG
CTAACTAGGGAACCCACTGCTTAAGCCTCAATAAAGCTTGCCTTGAGTGCTTCAAGTAGTGTGTGCCCGT
CTGTTGTGTGACTCTGGTAACTAGAGATCCCTCAGACCCTTTTAGTCAGTGTGGAAAATCTCTAGCAGTG
GCGCCCGAACAGGGACTTGAAAGCGAAAGGGAAACCAGAGGAGCTCTCTCGACGCAGGACTCGGCTTGCT
GAAGCGCGCACGGCAAGAGGCGAGGGGCGGCGACTGGTGAGTACGCCAAAAATTTTGACTAGCGGAGGCT
AGAAGGAGAGAGATGGGTGCGAGAGCGTCAGTATTAAGCGGGGGAGAATTAGATCGCGATGGGAAAAAAT
TCGGTTAAGGCCAGGGGGAAAGAAAAAATATAAATTAAAACATATAGTATGGGCAAGCAGGGAGCTAGAA
CGATTCGCAGTTAATCCTGGCCTGTTAGAAACATCAGAAGGCTGTAGACAAATACTGGGACAGCTACAAC
CATCCCTTCAGACAGGATCAGAAGAACTTAGATCATTATATAATACAGTAGCAACCCTCTATTGTGTGCA
TCAAAGGATAGAGATAAAAGACACCAAGGAAGCTTTAGACAAGATAGAGGAAGAGCAAAACAAAAGTAAG
ACCACCGCACAGCAAGCGGCCGCTGATCTTCAGACCTGGAGGAGGAGATATGAGGGACAATTGGAGAAGT
GAATTATATAAATATAAAGTAGTAAAAATTGAACCATTAGGAGTAGCACCCACCAAGGCAAAGAGAAGAG
TGGTGCAGAGAGAAAAAAGAGCAGTGGGAATAGGAGCTTTGTTCCTTGGGTTCTTGGGAGCAGCAGGAAG
CACTATGGGCGCAGCGTCAATGACGCTGACGGTACAGGCCAGACAATTATTGTCTGGTATAGTGCAGCAG
CAGAACAATTTGCTGAGGGCTATTGAGGCGCAACAGCATCTGTTGCAACTCACAGTCTGGGGCATCAAGC
AGCTCCAGGCAAGAATCCTGGCTGTGGAAAGATACCTAAAGGATCAACAGCTCCTGGGGATTTGGGGTTG
CTCTGGAAAACTCATTTGCACCACTGCTGTGCCTTGGAATGCTAGTTGGAGTAATAAATCTCTGGAACAG
ATTTGGAATCACACGACCTGGATGGAGTGGGACAGAGAAATTAACAATTACACAAGCTTAATACACTCCT
TAATTGAAGAATCGCAAAACCAGCAAGAAAAGAATGAACAAGAATTATTGGAATTAGATAAATGGGCAAG
TTTGTGGAATTGGTTTAACATAACAAATTGGCTGTGGTATATAAAATTATTCATAATGATAGTAGGAGGC
TTGGTAGGTTTAAGAATAGTTTTTGCTGTACTTTCTATAGTGAATAGAGTTAGGCAGGGATATTCACCAT
TATCGTTTCAGACCCACCTCCCAACCCCGAGGGGACCCGACAGGCCCGAAGGAATAGAAGAAGAAGGTGG
AGAGAGAGACAGAGACAGATCCATTCGATTAGTGAACGGATCTCGACGGTATCGCCGAATTCACAAATGG
CAGTATTCATCCACAATTTTAAAAGAAAAGGGGGGATTGGGGGGTACAGTGCAGGGGAAAGAATAGTAGA
CATAATAGCAACAGACATACAAACTAAAGAATTACAAAAACAAATTACAAAAATTCAAAATTTTCGGGTT
TATTACAGGGACAGCAGAGATCCACTTTGGGGCGATAAGCTTGGGAGTTCCGCGTTACATAACTTACGGT
AAATGGCCCGCCTGGCTGACCGCCCAACGACCCCCGCCCATTGACGTCAATAATGACGTATGTTCCCATA
GTAACGCCAATAGGGACTTTCCATTGACGTCAATGGGTGGAGTATTTACGGTAAACTGCCCACTTGGCAG
TACATCAAGTGTATCATATGCCAAGTACGCCCCCTATTGACGTCAATGACGGTAAATGGCCCGCCTGGCA
TTATGCCCAGTACATGACCTTATGGGACTTTCCTACTTGGCAGTACATCTACGTATTAGTCATCGCTATT
ACCATGGTGATGCGGTTTTGGCAGTACATCAATGGGCGTGGATAGCGGTTTGACTCACGGGGATTTCCAA
GTCTCCACCCCATTGACGTCAATGGGAGTTTGTTTTGGCACCAAAATCAACGGGACTTTCCAAAATGTCG
TAACAACTCCGCCCCATTGACGCAAATGGGCGGTAGGCGTGTACGGTGGGAGGTCTATATAAGCAGAGCT
CGTTTAGTGAACCGTCAGATCGCCTGGAGACGCCATCCACGCTGTTTTGACCTCCATAGAAGACACCGAC
TCTAGCTAGAGGATCTAGAGGATCCGCCACCATGCACCATCACCATCACCATGACTACAAGGACGACGAT
GACAAGCTTGGATCTGCCACCATGGCGATGAACTATAACGCGAAGGATGAAGTGGACGGTGGGCCCCCGT
GTGCTCCGGGGGGCACCGCGAAGACTCGGAGACCGGATAACACGGCCTTCAAACAGCAACGGCTGCCAGC
TTGGCAGCCCATCCTTACGGCTGGCACGGTGCTACCTATTTTCTTCATCATCGGTCTCATCTTCATTCCC
ATCGGCATTGGCATCTTTGTCACCTCCAACAACATCCGCGAGATCGAGATTGATTATACCGGAACAGAGC
CTTCCAGTCCCTGTAATAAATGTTTATCTCCGGATGTGACACCTTGCTTTTGTACCATTAACTTCACACT
GGAAAAGTCATTTGAGGGCAACGTGTTTATGTATTATGGACTGTCTAATTTCTATCAAAACCATCGTCGT
TACGTGAAATCTCGTGATGATAGTCAACTAAATGGAGATTCTAGTGCTTTGCTTAATCCCAGTAAGGAAT
GTGAACCTTATCGAAGAAATGAAGACAAACCAATTGCTCCTTGTGGAGCTATTGCCAACAGCATGTTTAA
TGATACATTAGAATTGTTTCTCATTGGCAATGATTCTTATCCTATACCTATCGCTTTGAAAAAGAAAGGT
ATTGCTTGGTGGACAGATAAAAATGTGAAATTCAGAAATCCCCCTGGAGGAGACAACCTGGAAGAACGAT
TTAAAGGTACAACAAAGCCTGTGAACTGGCTTAAACCAGTTTACATGCTGGATTCTGACCCAGATAATAA
TGGATTCATAAATGAGGATTTTATTGTTTGGATGCGTACTGCAGCATTACCTACTTTTCGCAAGTTGTAT
CGTCTTATAGAAAGGAAAAGTGATTTACATCCAACATTACCAGCTGGCCGATACTCTTTGAATGTCACAT
ACAATTACCCTGTACATTATTTTGATGGACGAAAACGGATGATCTTGAGCACTATTTCATGGATGGGAGG
AAAAAATCCATTTTTGGGGATTGCTTACATCGCTGTTGGTTCCATCTCCTTCCTTCTGGGAGTTGTACTG
CTAGTAATTAATCATAAATATAGAAACAGTAGTAATACAGCTGACATTACCATTTAACTCGAGACTAGTA
CGCGTGTCGAGAAGCTTTTTGAATTCCGCCCCCCCCCCCTAACGTTACTGGCCGAAGCCGCTTGGAATAA
GGCCGGTGTGCGTTTGTCTATATGTTATTTTCCACCATATTGCCGTCTTTTGGCAATGTGAGGGCCCGGA
AACCTGGCCCTGTCTTCTTGACGAGCATTCCTAGGGGTCTTTCCCCTCTCGCCAAAGGAATGCAAGGTCT
GTTGAATGTCGTGAAGGAAGCAGTTCCTCTGGAAGCTTCTTGAAGACAAACAACGTCTGTAGCGACCCTT
TGCAGGCAGCGGAACCCCCCACCTGGCGACAGGTGCCTCTGCGGCCAAAAGCCACGTGTATAAGATACAC
CTGCAAAGGCGGCACAACCCCAGTGCCACGTTGTGAGTTGGATAGTTGTGGAAAGAGTCAAATGGCTCTC
CTCAAGCGTATTCAACAAGGGGCTGAAGGATGCCCAGAAGGTACCCCATTGTATGGGATCTGATCTGGGG
CCTCGGTGCACATGCTTTACATGTGTTTAGTCGAGGTTAAAAAAACGTCTAGGCCCCCCGAACCACGGGG
ACGTGGTTTTCCTTTGAAAAACACGATGATCAGCACGTGATGAAAAAGCCTGAACTCACCGCGACGTCTG
TCGAGAAGTTTCTGATCGAAAAGTTCGACAGCGTCTCCGACCTGATGCAGCTCTCGGAGGGCGAAGAATC
TCGTGCTTTCAGCTTCGATGTAGGAGGGCGTGGATATGTCCTGCGGGTAAATAGCTGCGCCGATGGTTTC
TACAAAGATCGTTATGTTTATCGGCACTTTGCATCGGCCGCGCTCCCGATTCCGGAAGTGCTTGACATTG
GGGAATTCAGCGAGAGCCTGACCTATTGCATCTCCCGCCGTGCACAGGGTGTCACGTTGCAAGACCTGCC
TGAAACCGAACTGCCCGCTGTTCTGCAGCCGGTCGCGGAGGCCATGGATGCGATCGCTGCGGCCGATCTT
AGCCAGACGAGCGGGTTCGGCCCATTCGGACCGCAAGGAATCGGTCAATACACTACATGGCGTGATTTCA
TATGCGCGATTGCTGATCCCCATGTGTATCACTGGCAAACTGTGATGGACGACACCGTCAGTGCGTCCGT
CGCGCAGGCTCTCGATGAGCTGATGCTTTGGGCCGAGGACTGCCCCGAAGTCCGGCACCTCGTGCACGCG
GATTTCGGCTCCAACAATGTCCTGACGGACAATGGCCGCATAACAGCGGTCATTGACTGGAGCGAGGCGA
TGTTCGGGGATTCCCAATACGAGGTCGCCAACATCTTCTTCTGGAGGCCGTGGTTGGCTTGTATGGAGCA
GCAGACGCGCTACTTCGAGCGGAGGCATCCGGAGCTTGCAGGATCGCCGCGGCTCCGGGCGTATATGCTC
CGCATTGGTCTTGACCAACTCTATCAGAGCTTGGTTGACGGCAATTTCGATGATGCAGCTTGGGCGCAGG
GTCGATGCGACGCAATCGTCCGATCCGGAGCCGGGACTGTCGGGCGTACACAAATCGCCCGCAGAAGCGC
GGCCGTCTGGACCGATGGCTGTGTAGAAGTACTCGCCGATAGTGGAAACCGACGCCCCAGCACTCGTCCG
AGGGCAAAGGAATAGGTCGAGCACTAGTCCCCGGGACCGCGGCACGCGTTGAATTCCCGATAATCAACCT
CTGGATTACAAAATTTGTGAAAGATTGACTGGTATTCTTAACTATGTTGCTCCTTTTACGCTATGTGGAT
ACGCTGCTTTAATGCCTTTGTATCATGCTATTGCTTCCCGTATGGCTTTCATTTTCTCCTCCTTGTATAA
ATCCTGGTTGCTGTCTCTTTATGAGGAGTTGTGGCCCGTTGTCAGGCAACGTGGCGTGGTGTGCACTGTG
TTTGCTGACGCAACCCCCACTGGTTGGGGCATTGCCACCACCTGTCAGCTCCTTTCCGGGACTTTCGCTT
TCCCCCTCCCTATTGCCACGGCGGAACTCATCGCCGCCTGCCTTGCCCGCTGCTGGACAGGGGCTCGGCT
GTTGGGCACTGACAATTCCGTGGTGTTGTCGGGGAAGCTGACGTCCTTTCCATGGCTGCTCGCCTGTGTT
GCCACCTGGATTCTGCGCGGGACGTCCTTCTGCTACGTCCCTTCGGCCCTCAATCCAGCGGACCTTCCTT
CCCGCGGCCTGCTGCCGGCTCTGCGGCCTCTTCCGCGTCTTCGCCTTCGCCCTCAGACGAGTCGGATCTC
CCTTTGGGCCGCCTCCCCGCATCGGGAATTCTGTCGACTGGTACCTTTAAGACCAATGACTTACAAGGCA
GCTGTAGATCTTAGCCACTTTTTAAAAGAAAAGGGGGGACTGGAAGGGCTAATTCACTCCCAACGAAGAC
AAAATCGTCGAGAGATGCTGCATATAAGCAGCTGCTTTTTGCTTGTACTGGGTCTCTCTGGTTAGACCAG
ATCTGAGCCTGGGAGCTCTCTGGCTAACTAGGGAACCCACTGCTTAAGCCTCAATAAAGCTTGCCTTGAG
TGCTTCAAGTAGTGTGTGCCCGTCTGTTGTGTGACTCTGGTAACTAGAGATCCCTCAGACCCTTTTAGTC
AGTGTGGAAAATCTCTAGCAGTAGTAGTTCATGTCATCTTATTATTCAGTATTTATAACTTGCAAAGAAA
TGAATATCAGAGAGTGAGAGGCCTTGACATTATAATAGATTTAGCAGGAATTGAACTAGGAGTGGAGCAC
ACAGGCAAAGCTGCAGAAGTACTTGGAAGAAGCCACCAGAGATACTCACGATTCTGCACATACCTGGCTA
ATCCCAGATCCTAAGGATTACATTAAGTTTACTAACATTTATATAATGATTTATAGTTTAAAGTATAAAC
TTATCTAATTTACTATTCTGACAGATATTAATTAATCCTCAAATATCATAAGAGATGATTACTATTATCC
CCATTTAACACAAGAGGAAACTGAGAGGGAAAGATGTTGAAGTAATTTTCCCACAAT
